>Addgene plasmid #29516 | pFB-GTE-COI1 | addgene partial sequence | sequence record 34696 | 29516 with pGEX-5
AATCGGAGAAACCTGTATTTTCAGGGATCCCATATGGAGGATCCTGATATCAAGAGGTGTAAATTGAGCT
GCGTCGCGACGGTTGATGATGTCATCGAGCAAGTCATGACCTATATAACTGACCCGAAAGATCGCGATTC
GGCTTCTTTGGTGTGTCGGAGATGGTTCAAGATTGATTCCGAGACGAGAGAGCATGTGACTATGGCGCTT
TGCTACACTGCGACGCCTGATCGTCTTAGCCGTCGATTCCCGAACTTGAGGTCGCTCAAGCTTAAAGGCA
AGCCTAGAGCAGCTATGTTTAATCTGATCCCTGAGAACTGGGGAGGTTATGTTACTCCTTGGGTTACTGA
GATTTCTAACAACCTTAGGCAGCTCAAATCGGTGCACTTCCGACGGATGATTGTCAGTGACTTAGATCTA
GATCGTTTAGCTAAAGCTAGAGCAGATGATCTTGAGACTTTGAAGCTAGACAAGTGTTCTGGTTTTACTA
CTGATGGACTTTTGAGCATCGTTACACACTGCAGGAAAATAAAAACTTTGTTAATGGAAGAGAGTTCTTT
TAGTGAAAAGGATGGTAAGTGGCTTCATGAGCTTGCTCAGCACAACACATCTCTTGAGGTTTTAAACTTC
TACATGACGGAGTTTGCCAAAATCAGTCCCAAAGACTTGGAAACCATAGCTAGAAATTGCCGCTCTCTGG
TATCTGTGAAGGTCGGTGACTTTGAGATTTTGGAACTAGTTGGGTTCTTTAAGGCTGCAGCTAATCTTGA
AGAATTTTGTGGTGGCTCCTTGAA
