[The description below was written by a language model from this plasmid's Addgene catalogue record.]
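Description:
pFB-GTE-COI1 is an insect-cell expression construct built on pFastBac-GTE, a derivative of the Invitrogen pFastBac baculovirus donor vector. It is maintained in E. coli as a high-copy plasmid under ampicillin selection. pFastBac-type vectors are generally used as donor plasmids: the expression cassette is transposed into a baculovirus shuttle genome (bacmid) in a specialised E. coli strain, and the resulting recombinant bacmid is used to generate baculovirus for infecting insect cells. The record provides no feature table, so the promoter, transposition elements, origin of replication and any additional markers are not stated explicitly for this plasmid.

The insert is COI1 (CORONATINE INSENSITIVE 1, AT2G39940) from Arabidopsis thaliana, the F-box protein involved in jasmonate signalling. It was introduced by restriction-enzyme cloning downstream of backbone-encoded sequences, so the protein is produced with an N-terminal glutathione S-transferase (GST) tag followed by a TEV protease cleavage site. This arrangement allows affinity capture of the fusion on glutathione resin and subsequent proteolytic removal of the tag. The depositor notes that the first residue of the TEV recognition site is arginine rather than the usual glutamate, a deviation worth bearing in mind when planning tag cleavage.

The associated publication concerns jasmonate perception by the COI1–JAZ co-receptor and its potentiation by inositol phosphate, which is consistent with this construct being used to produce recombinant COI1 in insect cells for purification and biochemical or structural study of hormone perception.
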