Addgene plasmid #29516: pFB-GTE-COI1
Depositing lab: Ning Zheng. Depositing organization: University of Washington. Publication: Jasmonate perception by inositol-phosphate-potentiated COI1-JAZ co-receptor. Sheard LB, Tan X, Mao H, Withers J, Ben-Nissan G, Hinds TR, Kobayashi Y, Hsu FF, Sharon M, Browse J, He SY, Rizo J, Howe GA, Zheng N. Nature. 2010 Nov 18. 468(7322):400-5. 10.1038/nature09430 PubMed 20927106.
Backbone
  Vector backbone: pFastBac-GTE
  Backbone manufacturer: Invitrogen
  Vector type: Insect Expression
Growth in bacteria
  Bacterial resistance: Ampicillin, 100 μg/mL
  Growth temperature: 37°C
  Growth strain: DH5alpha
  Copy number: High Copy
Gene/Insert
  Gene/Insert name: COI1
  Species: A. thaliana (mustard weed)
  Mutation: Note that the first AA in TEV site is R, not E
  Entrez Gene: COI1 (a.k.a. AT2G39940, CORONATINE INSENSITIVE 1, T28M21.10, T28M21_10)
  Tag / fusion protein: GST (N terminal on backbone); TEV cleavage site (N terminal on backbone)
  Cloning method: Restriction Enzyme
  Sequencing primers: 5′ pGEX5'
Terms and licenses: Academic/Nonprofit Terms; Industry Terms: Not Available to Industry
How to cite: pFB-GTE-COI1 was a gift from Ning Zheng (Addgene plasmid # 29516 ; http://n2t.net/addgene:29516 ; RRID:Addgene_29516)
